>Addgene plasmid #125825 | pET151-GST-PP-RPN13 (19-132) K97E | addgene full sequence | sequence record 252682 | Addgene NGS Result
GGAATTGTGAGCGGATAACAATTCCCCTCTAGAAATAATTTTGTTTAACTTTAAGAAGGAGATATACATA
TGGGAATTGATCCCTTCACCATGTCCCCTATACTAGGTTATTGGAAAATTAAGGGCCTTGTGCAACCCAC
TCGACTTCTTTTGGAATATCTTGAAGAAAAATATGAAGAGCATTTGTATGAGCGCGATGAAGGTGATAAA
TGGCGAAACAAAAAGTTTGAATTGGGTTTGGAGTTTCCCAATCTTCCTTATTATATTGATGGTGATGTTA
AATTAACACAGTCTATGGCCATCATACGTTATATAGCTGACAAGCACAACATGTTGGGTGGTTGTCCAAA
AGAGCGTGCAGAGATTTCAATGCTTGAAGGAGCGGTTTTGGATATTAGATACGGTGTTTCGAGAATTGCA
TATAGTAAAGACTTTGAAACTCTCAAAGTTGATTTTCTTAGCAAGCTACCTGAAATGCTGAAAATGTTCG
AAGATCGTTTATGTCATAAAACATATTTAAATGGTGATCATGTAACCCATCCTGACTTCATGTTGTATGA
CGCTCTTGATGTTGTTTTATACATGGACCCAATGTGCCTGGATGCGTTCCCAAAATTAGTTTGTTTTAAA
AAACGTATTGAAGCTATCCCACAAATTGATAAGTACTTGAAATCCAGCAAGTATATAGCATGGCCTTTGC
AGGGCTGGCAAGCCACGTTTGGTGGTGGCGACCATCCTCCAAAATCGGATCTGGAAGTTCTGTTCCAGGG
GCCGTCCAACAAGTACTTGGTGGAGTTTCGGGCGGGAAAGATGTCCCTGAAGGGGACCACCGTGACTCCG
GATAAGCGGAAAGGGCTGGTGTACATTCAGCAGACGGACGACTCGCTTATTCACTTCTGCTGGAAGGACA
GGACGTCCGGGAACGTGGAAGACGACTTGATCATCTTCCCTGACGACTGTGAGTTCAAGCGGGTGCCGCA
GTGCCCCAGCGGGAGGGTCTACGTGCTGGAGTTCAAGGCAGGGTCCAAGCGGCTTTTCTTCTGGATGCAG
GAACCCAAGACAGACCAGGATGAGGAGCATTGCCGGAAAGTCAACGAGTATCTGAACAACCCCCCGTAAA
AGGGCGAGCTCAGATCCGGCTGCTAACAAAGCCCGAAAGGAAGCTGAGTTGGCTGCTGCCACCGCTGAGC
AATAACTAGCATAACCCCTTGGGGCCTCTAAACGGGTCTTGAGGGGTTTTTTGCTGAAAGGAGGAACTAT
ATCCGGATATCCCGCAAGAGGCCCGGCAGTACCGGCATAACCAAGCCTATGCCTACAGCATCCAGGGTGA
CGGTGCCGAGGATGACGATGAGCGCATTGTTAGATTTCATACACGGTGCCTGACTGCGTTAGCAATTTAA
CTGTGATAAACTACCGCATTAAAGCTAGCTTATCGATGATAAGCTGTCAAACATGAGAATTAATTCTTGA
AGACGAAAGGGCCTCGTGATACGCCTATTTTTATAGGTTAATGTCATGATAATAATGGTTTCTTAGACGT
CAGGTGGCACTTTTCGGGGAAATGTGCGCGGAACCCCTATTTGTTTATTTTTCTAAATACATTCAAATAT
GTATCCGCTCATGAGACAATAACCCTGATAAATGCTTCAATAATATTGAAAAAGGAAGAGTATGAGTATT
CAACATTTCCGTGTCGCCCTTATTCCCTTTTTTGCGGCATTTTGCCTTCCTGTTTTTGCTCACCCAGAAA
CGCTGGTGAAAGTAAAAGATGCTGAAGATCAGTTGGGTGCACGAGTGGGTTACATCGAACTGGATCTCAA
CAGCGGTAAGATCCTTGAGAGTTTTCGCCCCGAAGAACGTTTTCCAATGATGAGCACTTTTAAAGTTCTG
CTATGTGGCGCGGTATTATCCCGTGTTGACGCCGGGCAAGAGCAACTCGGTCGCCGCATACACTATTCTC
AGAATGACTTGGTTGAGTACTCACCAGTCACAGAAAAGCATCTTACGGATGGCATGACAGTAAGAGAATT
ATGCAGTGCTGCCATAACCATGAGTGATAACACTGCGGCCAACTTACTTCTGACAACGATCGGAGGACCG
AAGGAGCTAACCGCTTTTTTGCACAACATGGGGGATCATGTAACTCGCCTTGATCGTTGGGAACCGGAGC
TGAATGAAGCCATACCAAACGACGAGCGTGACACCACGATGCCTGCAGCAATGGCAACAACGTTGCGCAA
ACTATTAACTGGCGAACTACTTACTCTAGCTTCCCGGCAACAATTAATAGACTGGATGGAGGCGGATAAA
GTTGCAGGACCACTTCTGCGCTCGGCCCTTCCGGCTGGCTGGTTTATTGCTGATAAATCTGGAGCCGGTG
AGCGTGGGTCTCGCGGTATCATTGCAGCACTGGGGCCAGATGGTAAGCCCTCCCGTATCGTAGTTATCTA
CACGACGGGGAGTCAGGCAACTATGGATGAACGAAATAGACAGATCGCTGAGATAGGTGCCTCACTGATT
AAGCATTGGTAACTGTCAGACCAAGTTTACTCATATATACTTTAGATTGATTTAAAACTTCATTTTTAAT
TTAAAAGGATCTAGGTGAAGATCCTTTTTGATAATCTCATGACCAAAATCCCTTAACGTGAGTTTTCGTT
CCACTGAGCGTCAGACCCCGTAGAAAAGATCAAAGGATCTTCTTGAGATCCTTTTTTTCTGCGCGTAATC
TGCTGCTTGCAAACAAAAAAACCACCGCTACCAGCGGTGGTTTGTTTGCCGGATCAAGAGCTACCAACTC
TTTTTCCGAAGGTAACTGGCTTCAGCAGAGCGCAGATACCAAATACTGTCCTTCTAGTGTAGCCGTAGTT
AGGCCACCACTTCAAGAACTCTGTAGCACCGCCTACATACCTCGCTCTGCTAATCCTGTTACCAGTGGCT
GCTGCCAGTGGCGATAAGTCGTGTCTTACCGGGTTGGACTCAAGACGATAGTTACCGGATAAGGCGCAGC
GGTCGGGCTGAACGGGGGGTTCGTGCACACAGCCCAGCTTGGAGCGAACGACCTACACCGAACTGAGATA
CCTACAGCGTGAGCTATGAGAAAGCGCCACGCTTCCCGAAGGGAGAAAGGCGGACAGGTATCCGGTAAGC
GGCAGGGTCGGAACAGGAGAGCGCACGAGGGAGCTTCCAGGGGGAAACGCCTGGTATCTTTATAGTCCTG
TCGGGTTTCGCCACCTCTGACTTGAGCGTCGATTTTTGTGATGCTCGTCAGGGGGGCGGAGCCTATGGAA
AAACGCCAGCAACGCGGCCTTTTTACGGTTCCTGGCCTTTTGCTGGCCTTTTGCTCACATGTTCTTTCCT
GCGTTATCCCCTGATTCTGTGGATAACCGTATTACCGCCTTTGAGTGAGCTGATACCGCTCGCCGCAGCC
GAACGACCGAGCGCAGCGAGTCAGTGAGCGAGGAAGCGGAAGAGCGCCTGATGCGGTATTTTCTCCTTAC
GCATCTGTGCGGTATTTCACACCGCAATGGTGCACTCTCAGTACAATCTGCTCTGATGCCGCATAGTTAA
GCCAGTATACACTCCGCTATCGCTACGTGACTGGGTCATGGCTGCGCCCCGACACCCGCCAACACCCGCT
GACGCGCCCTGACGGGCTTGTCTGCTCCCGGCATCCGCTTACAGACAAGCTGTGACCGTCTCCGGGAGCT
GCATGTGTCAGAGGTTTTCACCGTCATCACCGAAACGCGCGAGGCAGCTGCGGTAAAGCTCATCAGCGTG
GTCGTGAAGCGATTCACAGATGTCTGCCTGTTCATCCGCGTCCAGCTCGTTGAGTTTCTCCAGAAGCGTT
AATGTCTGGCTTCTGATAAAGCGGGCCATGTTAAGGGCGGTTTTTTCCTGTTTGGTCACTGATGCCTCCG
TGTAAGGGGGATTTCTGTTCATGGGGGTAATGATACCGATGAAACGAGAGAGGATGCTCACGATACGGGT
TACTGATGATGAACATGCCCGGTTACTGGAACGTTGTGAGGGTAAACAACTGGCGGTATGGATGCGGCGG
GACCAGAGAAAAATCACTCAGGGTCAATGCCAGCGCTTCGTTAATACAGATGTAGGTGTTCCACAGGGTA
GCCAGCAGCATCCTGCGATGCAGATCCGGAACATAATGGTGCAGGGCGCTGACTTCCGCGTTTCCAGACT
TTACGAAACACGGAAACCGAAGACCATTCATGTTGTTGCTCAGGTCGCAGACGTTTTGCAGCAGCAGTCG
CTTCACGTTCGCTCGCGTATCGGTGATTCATTCTGCTAACCAGTAAGGCAACCCCGCCAGCCTAGCCGGG
TCCTCAACGACAGGAGCACGATCATGCGCACCCGTGGCCAGGACCCAACGCTGCCCGAGATGCGCCGCGT
GCGGCTGCTGGAGATGGCGGACGCGATGGATATGTTCTGCCAAGGGTTGGTTTGCGCATTCACAGTTCTC
CGCAAGAATTGATTGGCTCCAATTCTTGGAGTGGTGAATCCGTTAGCGAGGTGCCGCCGGCTTCCATTCA
GGTCGAGGTGGCCCGGCTCCATGCACCGCGACGCAACGCGGGGAGGCAGACAAGGTATAGGGCGGCGCCT
ACAATCCATGCCAACCCGTTCCATGTGCTCGCCGAGGCGGCATAAATCGCCGTGACGATCAGCGGTCCAA
TGATCGAAGTTAGGCTGGTAAGAGCCGCGAGCGATCCTTGAAGCTGTCCCTGATGGTCGTCATCTACCTG
CCTGGACAGCATGGCCTGCAACGCGGGCATCCCGATGCCGCCGGAAGCGAGAAGAATCATAATGGGGAAG
GCCATCCAGCCTCGCGTCGCGAACGCCAGCAAGACGTAGCCCAGCGCGTCGGCCGCCATGCCGGCGATAA
TGGCCTGCTTCTCGCCGAAACGTTTGGTGGCGGGACCAGTGACGAAGGCTTGAGCGAGGGCGTGCAAGAT
TCCGAATACCGCAAGCGACAGGCCGATCATCGTCGCGCTCCAGCGAAAGCGGTCCTCGCCGAAAATGACC
CAGAGCGCTGCCGGCACCTGTCCTACGAGTTGCATGATAAAGAAGACAGTCATAAGTGCGGCGACGATAG
TCATGCCCCGCGCCCACCGGAAGGAGCTGACTGGGTTGAAGGCTCTCAAGGGCATCGGTCGAGATCCCGG
TGCCTAATGAGTGAGCTAACTTACATTAATTGCGTTGCGCTCACTGCCCGCTTTCCAGTCGGGAAACCTG
TCGTGCCAGCTGCATTAATGAATCGGCCAACGCGCGGGGAGAGGCGGTTTGCGTATTGGGCGCCAGGGTG
GTTTTTCTTTTCACCAGTGAGACGGGCAACAGCTGATTGCCCTTCACCGCCTGGCCCTGAGAGAGTTGCA
GCAAGCGGTCCACGCTGGTTTGCCCCAGCAGGCGAAAATCCTGTTTGATGGTGGTTAACGGCGGGATATA
ACATGAGCTGTCTTCGGTATCGTCGTATCCCACTACCGAGATATCCGCACCAACGCGCAGCCCGGACTCG
GTAATGGCGCGCATTGCGCCCAGCGCCATCTGATCGTTGGCAACCAGCATCGCAGTGGGAACGATGCCCT
CATTCAGCATTTGCATGGTTTGTTGAAAACCGGACATGGCACTCCAGTCGCCTTCCCGTTCCGCTATCGG
CTGAATTTGATTGCGAGTGAGATATTTATGCCAGCCAGCCAGACGCAGACGCGCCGAGACAGAACTTAAT
GGGCCCGCTAACAGCGCGATTTGCTGGTGACCCAATGCGACCAGATGCTCCACGCCCAGTCGCGTACCGT
CTTCATGGGAGAAAATAATACTGTTGATGGGTGTCTGGTCAGAGACATCAAGAAATAACGCCGGAACATT
AGTGCAGGCAGCTTCCACAGCAATGGCATCCTGGTCATCCAGCGGATAGTTAATGATCAGCCCACTGACG
CGTTGCGCGAGAAGATTGTGCACCGCCGCTTTACAGGCTTCGACGCCGCTTCGTTCTACCATCGACACCA
CCACGCTGGCACCCAGTTGATCGGCGCGAGATTTAATCGCCGCGACAATTTGCGACGGCGCGTGCAGGGC
CAGACTGGAGGTGGCAACGCCAATCAGCAACGACTGTTTGCCCGCCAGTTGTTGTGCCACGCGGTTGGGA
ATGTAATTCAGCTCCGCCATCGCCGCTTCCACTTTTTCCCGCGTTTTCGCAGAAACGTGGCTGGCCTGGT
TCACCACGCGGGAAACGGTCTGATAAGAGACACCGGCATACTCTGCGACATCGTATAACGTTACTGGTTT
CACATTCACCACCCTGAATTGACTCTCTTCCGGGCGCTATCATGCCATACCGCGAAAGGTTTTGCGCCAT
TCGATGGTGTCCGGGATCTCGACGCTCTCCCTTATGCGACTCCTGCATTAGGAAGCAGCCCAGTAGTAGG
TTGAGGCCGTTGAGCACCGCCGCCGCAAGGAATGGTGCATGCAAGGAGATGGCGCCCAACAGTCCCCCGG
CCACGGGGCCTGCCACCATACCCACGCCGAAACAAGCGCTCATGAGCCCGAAGTGGCGAGCCCGATCTTC
CCCATCGGTGATGTCGGCGATATAGGCGCCAGCAACCGCACCTGTGGCGCCGGTGATGCCGGCCACGATG
CGTCCGGCGTAGAGGATCGAGATCTCGATCCCGCGAAATTAATACGACTCACTATAGG
Features (pLannotate 1.2.2; 20 found; start..end, strand, type, name):
      1..25      +  protein_bind   lac operator: The lac repressor binds to the lac operator to inhibit transcription in E. coli. This inhibition can be relieved by adding lactose or isopropyl-β-D-thiogalactopyranoside (IPTG). lac repressor encoded by lacI
     40..62      +  RBS            RBS: efficient ribosome binding site from bacteriophage T7 gene 10 (Olins and Rangwala, 1989)
     91..744     +  CDS            GST26_SCHJA: Experimental evidence at protein level: Swiss-Prot protein existence level 1. GST isoenzymes appear to play a central role in the parasite detoxification system. Other functions are also suspected including a role in increasing the solubility of haematin in the parasite gut. From Schistosoma japonicum (Blood fluke).
    766..1131    +  CDS            ADRM1 (fragment): ADRM1_HUMAN - Also known as GP110. Experimental evidence at protein level: Swiss-Prot protein existence level 1. Component of the 26S proteasome, a multiprotein complex involved in the ATP-dependent degradation of ubiquitinated proteins. This complex plays a key role in the maintenance of protein homeostasis by removing misfolded or damaged proteins, which could impair cellular functions, and by removing proteins whose functions are no longer required. Therefore, the proteasome participates in numerous cellular processes, including cell cycle progression, apoptosis, or DNA damage repair. Withi
   1139..1188    +  CDS            SET1 (fragment): solubility-enhancement tag derived from T7 phage gene 10B
   1196..1243    +  terminator     T7 terminator: transcription terminator for bacteriophage T7 RNA polymerase
   1266..1370    -  CDS            TcR (fragment): tetracycline efflux protein; tet; confers resistance to tetracycline
   1427..1450    -  promoter       tet promoter (fragment): E. coli promoter for tetracycline efflux protein gene
   1567..1671    +  promoter       AmpR promoter: bla
   1672..2532    +  CDS            AmpR: β-lactamase; bla; confers resistance to ampicillin, carbenicillin, and related antibiotics
   2703..3291    +  rep_origin     ori: high-copy-number ColE1/pMB1/pBR322/pUC origin of replication
   3477..3616    -  misc_feature   bom: basis of mobility region from pBR322
   3718..3909    -  CDS            rop: Rop protein, which maintains plasmids at low copy number; rop
   3926..4306    +  CDS            YPB1_ECOLX: Protein predicted: Swiss-Prot protein existence level 4. From Escherichia coli.
   4548..5172    -  CDS            TcR (fragment): tetracycline efflux protein; tet; confers resistance to tetracycline
   5187..5208    -  protein_bind   CAP binding site: CAP binding activates transcription in the presence of cAMP. E. coli catabolite activator protein
   5221..6303    -  CDS            lacI: lac repressor; lacI; The lac repressor binds to the lac operator to inhibit transcription in E. coli. This inhibition can be relieved by adding lactose or isopropyl-β-D-thiogalactopyranoside (IPTG).
   6304..6381    -  promoter       lacI promoter: lacI
   6389..6668    -  CDS            TcR (fragment): tetracycline efflux protein; tet; confers resistance to tetracycline
   6690..6708    +  promoter       T7 promoter: promoter for bacteriophage T7 RNA polymerase
