[The description below was written by a language model from this plasmid's Addgene catalogue record and pLannotate feature annotations shown in this document.]
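Description:
pET151-GST-PP-RPN13 (19-132) K97E is a bacterial expression plasmid built on the pET151-D-TOPO backbone, from which the vector's N-terminal His-tag has been removed. It is maintained in E. coli through a pBR322/ColE1-type origin accompanied by the bom region and the rop gene, which moderates copy number, and it is selected with ampicillin via the β-lactamase (AmpR) gene. Several short tetracycline-resistance fragments and a piece of the tet promoter are annotated around the backbone. These appear to be non-functional remnants of the pBR322 lineage rather than a usable marker.

The payload is a fusion of Schistosoma japonicum glutathione S-transferase at the N terminus to residues 19-132 of human RPN13 (ADRM1), a ubiquitin receptor of the 26S proteasome, carrying a lysine-to-glutamate substitution at position 97. The "PP" in the name probably denotes a PreScission protease cleavage site in the short linker between GST and the insert, but the record does not annotate or confirm this. Transcription is driven by a T7 promoter followed by a lac operator, with the T7 gene 10 ribosome binding site upstream of the open reading frame and a T7 terminator downstream. The plasmid-borne lacI gene supplies repressor, so expression is held off until IPTG induction in a host that provides T7 RNA polymerase. A small fragment annotated as a T7 gene 10B-derived solubility tag lies between the insert and the terminator and is likely just residual vector sequence.

The construct serves to produce GST-tagged mutant RPN13 fragment in E. coli. The associated study concerns the interaction between RPN13 and the proteasome scaffolding protein RPN2, so the protein is suited to affinity purification and binding analyses.
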