Addgene plasmid #125825: pET151-GST-PP-RPN13 (19-132) K97E
Purpose: Expresses GST-RPN13 (19-132) K97E in E.coli
Depositing lab: Chris Hill. Depositing organization: University of Utah. Publication: Phosphorylation of Tyr950 in the proteasome scaffolding protein RPN2 modulates its interaction with the ubiquitin receptor RPN13. Hemmis CW, Heard SC, Hill CP. J Biol Chem. 2019 May 7. pii: AC119.008881. doi: 10.1074/jbc.AC119.008881. PubMed 31064842.
Backbone
  Vector backbone: pET151-D-TOPO
  Modifications to backbone: N-terminal His-tag removed
  Vector type: Bacterial Expression
Growth in bacteria
  Bacterial resistance: Ampicillin, 100 μg/mL
  Growth temperature: 37°C
  Growth strain: DH5alpha
  Copy number: Unknown
Gene/Insert
  Gene/Insert name: RPN13 (alt name: ADRM1)
  Species: H. sapiens (human)
  Insert size (bp): 339
  Mutation: changed lysine 97 to glutamate
  GenBank ID: NM_175573
  Entrez Gene: ADRM1 (a.k.a. ARM-1, ARM1, GP110, PSMD16)
  Promoter: T7
  Tag / fusion protein: GST (N terminal on insert)
  Cloning method: TOPO Cloning
  Sequencing primers: 5′ T7; 3′ T7Ter
Terms and licenses: Academic/Nonprofit Terms; Industry Terms: Not Available to Industry
How to cite: pET151-GST-PP-RPN13 (19-132) K97E was a gift from Chris Hill (Addgene plasmid # 125825 ; http://n2t.net/addgene:125825 ; RRID:Addgene_125825)
