>Addgene plasmid #125825 | pET151-GST-PP-RPN13 (19-132) K97E | depositor partial sequence | sequence record 240859 | ORF
ATGTCCCCTATACTAGGTTATTGGAAAATTAAGGGCCTTGTGCAACCCACTCGACTTCTTTTGGAATATC
TTGAAGAAAAATATGAAGAGCATTTGTATGAGCGCGATGAAGGTGATAAATGGCGAAACAAAAAGTTTGA
ATTGGGTTTGGAGTTTCCCAATCTTCCTTATTATATTGATGGTGATGTTAAATTAACACAGTCTATGGCC
ATCATACGTTATATAGCTGACAAGCACAACATGTTGGGTGGTTGTCCAAAAGAGCGTGCAGAGATTTCAA
TGCTTGAAGGAGCGGTTTTGGATATTAGATACGGTGTTTCGAGAATTGCATATAGTAAAGACTTTGAAAC
TCTCAAAGTTGATTTTCTTAGCAAGCTACCTGAAATGCTGAAAATGTTCGAAGATCGTTTATGTCATAAA
ACATATTTAAATGGTGATCATGTAACCCATCCTGACTTCATGTTGTATGACGCTCTTGATGTTGTTTTAT
ACATGGACCCAATGTGCCTGGATGCGTTCCCAAAATTAGTTTGTTTTAAAAAACGTATTGAAGCTATCCC
ACAAATTGATAAGTACTTGAAATCCAGCAAGTATATAGCATGGCCTTTGCAGGGCTGGCAAGCCACGTTT
GGTGGTGGCGACCATCCTCCAAAATCGGATCTGGAAGTTCTGTTCCAGGGGCCGTCCAACAAGTACTTGG
TGGAGTTTCGGGCGGGAAAGATGTCCCTGAAGGGGACCACCGTGACTCCGGATAAGCGGAAAGGGCTGGT
GTACATTCAGCAGACGGACGACTCGCTTATTCACTTCTGCTGGAAGGACAGGACGTCCGGGAACGTGGAA
GACGACTTGATCATCTTCCCTGACGACTGTGAGTTCAAGCGGGTGCCGCAGTGCCCCAGCGGGAGGGTCT
ACGTGCTGGAGTTCAAGGCAGGGTCCAAGCGGCTTTTCTTCTGGATGCAGGAACCCAAGACAGACCAGGA
TGAGGAGCATTGCCGGAAAGTCAACGAGTATCTGAACAACCCCCCGTAA
